>Addgene plasmid #23024 | Myc tag WT PTB | addgene partial sequence | sequence record 28942 | 23024 with CMV-F
GCAGAGCTCGTTTAGTGAACCGTCAGATCGCCTGGAGACGCCATCCACGCTGTTTTGACCTCCATAGAAG
ACACCGGGACCGATCCAGCCTCCGGACTCTAGAGGATCCGGTACTAGAGGAACTGAAAAACCAGAAAGTT
AACTGGTAAGTTTAGTCTTTTTGTCTTTTATTTCAGGTCCCGGATCCGGTGGTGGTGCAAATCAAAGAAC
TGCTCCTCAGTGGATGTTGCCTTTACTTCTAGGCCTGTACGGAAGTGTTACTTCTGCTCTAAAAGCTGCG
GAATTGTACCCGCGGGCCCACCATGGCATCAATGCAGAAGCTGATCTCAGAGGAGGACCTGCTTATGGCC
ATGGAGGCCCGAATTCTGGACGGCATTGTCCCAGATATAGCCGTTGGTACAAAGCGGGGATCTGACGAGC
TTTTCTCTACTTGTGTCACTAACGGACCGTTTATCATGAGCAGCAACTCGGCTTCTGCAGCAAACGGAAA
TGACAGCAAGAAGTTCAAAGGTGACAGCCGAAGTGCAGGCGTCCCCTCTAGAGTGATCCACATCCGGAAG
CTCCCCATCGACGTCACGGAGGGGGAAGTCATCTCCCTGGGGCTGCCCTTTGGGAAGGTCACCAACCTCC
TGATGCTGAAGGGGAAAAACCAGGCCTTCATCGAGATGAACACGGAGGAGGCTGCCAACACCATGGTGA
