[The description below was written by a language model from this plasmid's Addgene catalogue record.]
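Description:
Myc tag WT PTB is a mammalian expression plasmid built on the commercial pCMV-Myc backbone (about 3.8 kb without insert). It carries the human polypyrimidine tract-binding protein gene PTBP1, also known as PTB, PTB1 or hnRNP I. The coding sequence was inserted by restriction cloning between EcoRI and KpnI sites, both of which remain intact, so the insert can be excised or transferred. This placement fuses a Myc epitope tag to the N-terminus of the protein. As the backbone name and the CMV forward sequencing primer suggest, expression is presumably driven by the cytomegalovirus immediate-early promoter, which gives strong constitutive transcription in most transfected mammalian cell lines. The plasmid is propagated in E. coli under ampicillin selection. The record lists its copy number as unknown and gives no feature table, so the origin of replication, the polyadenylation signal and any mammalian selection marker are not documented here. The insert size and the PTB isoform are also not stated.

The "WT" in the name marks this as the wild-type form of PTB, which suggests it serves as a reference alongside mutant versions. PTB is an RNA-binding protein best known as a regulator of alternative splicing, and it shuttles between the nucleus and cytoplasm. The associated publication examined how phosphorylation by protein kinase A modulates transport of PTB. This fits use of the construct in transient transfection, where the Myc tag lets the exogenous protein be told apart from endogenous PTB. Anti-Myc antibodies can then be used to detect it by immunofluorescence localisation, western blotting or immunoprecipitation.
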