Addgene plasmid #23024: Myc tag WT PTB
Depositing lab: Douglas Black. Depositing organization: University of California, Los Angeles (UCLA). Publication: Protein kinase A phosphorylation modulates transport of the polypyrimidine tract-binding protein. Xie J, Lee JA, Kress TL, Mowry KL, Black DL. Proc Natl Acad Sci U S A. 2003 Jul 22. 100(15):8776-81. 10.1073/pnas.1432696100 PubMed 12851456.
Backbone
  Vector backbone: pCMV-Myc
  Backbone manufacturer: Clontech
  Backbone size w/o insert (bp): 3800
  Vector type: Mammalian Expression
Growth in bacteria
  Bacterial resistance: Ampicillin, 100 μg/mL
  Growth temperature: 37°C
  Growth strain: DH5alpha
  Copy number: Unknown
Gene/Insert
  Gene/Insert name: PTB1 (alt name: PTB)
  Species: H. sapiens (human)
  Entrez Gene: PTBP1 (a.k.a. HNRNP-I, HNRNPI, HNRPI, PTB, PTB-1, PTB-T, PTB2, PTB3, PTB4, pPTB)
  Tag / fusion protein: Myc (N terminal on insert)
  Cloning method: Restriction Enzyme; 5′ cloning site EcoRI (not destroyed); 3′ cloning site KpnI (not destroyed)
  Sequencing primers: 5′ CMV-F
Terms and licenses: Academic/Nonprofit Terms; Industry Terms: Not Available to Industry
How to cite: Myc tag WT PTB was a gift from Douglas Black (Addgene plasmid # 23024 ; http://n2t.net/addgene:23024 ; RRID:Addgene_23024)
